Addgene plasmid #236450: pEGFPc3 N-RAS
Purpose: transient overexpression of N-RAS in mammalian cells
Depositing lab: Michele Pagano. Depositing organization: NYU Grossman School of Medicine. Publication: GGTase3 is a newly identified geranylgeranyltransferase targeting a ubiquitin ligase. Kuchay S, Wang H, Marzio A, Jain K, Homer H, Fehrenbacher N, Philips MR, Zheng N, Pagano M. Nat Struct Mol Biol. 2019 Jul;26(7):628-636. doi: 10.1038/s41594-019-0249-3. Epub 2019 Jun 17. PubMed 31209342.
Backbone
  Vector backbone: pEGFPc3
  Vector type: Mammalian Expression
Growth in bacteria
  Bacterial resistance: Kanamycin, 50 μg/mL
  Growth temperature: 37°C
  Growth strain: DH5alpha
  Copy number: High Copy
Gene/Insert
  Gene/Insert name: N-RAS
  Species: H. sapiens (human)
  Entrez Gene: NRAS (a.k.a. ALPS4, CMNS, KRAS, N-ras, NCMS, NRAS1, NS6)
  Cloning method: Restriction Enzyme; 5′ cloning site Unknown (unknown if destroyed)
Terms and licenses: Academic/Nonprofit Terms; Industry Terms: Not Available to Industry
How to cite: pEGFPc3 N-RAS was a gift from Michele Pagano (Addgene plasmid # 236450 ; http://n2t.net/addgene:236450 ; RRID:Addgene_236450)
