[The description below was written by a language model from this plasmid's Addgene catalogue record and pLannotate feature annotations shown in this document.]
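Description:
pEGFPc3 N-RAS is a mammalian expression plasmid of about 5.3 kb, built on the pEGFP-C3 backbone, for transient overexpression of human N-RAS as a green fluorescent fusion protein. It is propagated in E. coli through a high-copy ColE1/pUC-type origin and selected with kanamycin. Resistance comes from a Tn5 aminoglycoside phosphotransferase (NeoR/KanR) gene placed behind tandem promoters. A bacterial bla-type promoter drives it in E. coli, while the SV40 enhancer/early promoter drives it in mammalian cells, where the same gene confers G418 resistance. This cassette ends in an HSV thymidine kinase polyadenylation signal. An f1 phage origin is also present, which in principle allows single-stranded DNA production. The short annotated fragments of ble, bGH poly(A) and SV40 large T antigen appear to be backbone remnants or partial sequence matches rather than functional elements.

The expression cassette uses the human cytomegalovirus immediate-early enhancer and promoter to drive EGFP, followed by a short stretch of the multiple cloning site, the NRAS coding sequence and an SV40 polyadenylation signal. This layout places EGFP at the N-terminus of N-RAS, joined by a linker derived from the cloning site. That orientation leaves the C-terminus of the GTPase free, which matters because Ras proteins are lipid-modified at a C-terminal CAAX motif that governs membrane targeting. The record does not state the restriction sites used for cloning, and it notes no mutations in the insert. The associated publication concerns protein prenylation, so the construct is suited to imaging N-RAS localisation in transfected mammalian cells or detecting the protein through its EGFP tag.
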