Features (pLannotate 1.2.2; 16 found; start..end, strand, type, name):
     48..152     +  promoter       AmpR promoter: bla
    154..511     +  promoter       SV40 promoter: SV40 enhancer and early promoter
    546..1340    +  CDS            NeoR/KanR: aminoglycoside phosphotransferase from Tn5; aph(3')-II (or nptII); confers resistance to neomycin, kanamycin, and G418 (Geneticin®)
   1361..1513    +  CDS            ble (fragment): BLE_KLEPN - Experimental evidence at protein level: Swiss-Prot protein existence level 1. Binding protein with a strong affinity to the bleomycin family of antibiotics. Binds to CL990; an antimitotic-antibiotic compound. From Klebsiella pneumoniae.
   1572..1619    +  polyA_signal   HSV TK poly(A) signal: herpes simplex virus thymidine kinase polyadenylation signal (Cole and Stacy, 1985)
   1710..1726    -  polyA_signal   bGH poly(A) signal (fragment): bovine growth hormone polyadenylation signal
   1948..2536    +  rep_origin     ori: high-copy-number ColE1/pMB1/pBR322/pUC origin of replication
   2711..3014    +  enhancer       CMV enhancer: human cytomegalovirus immediate early enhancer
   3015..3218    +  promoter       CMV promoter: human cytomegalovirus (CMV) immediate early promoter
   3263..3979    +  CDS            EGFP: EGFP is a basic (constitutively fluorescent) green fluorescent protein published in 1996, derived from Aequorea victoria. It is reported to be a rapidly-maturing weak dimer with moderate acid sensitivity.
   3981..4012    +  misc_feature   MCS (fragment): multiple cloning site
   4013..4579    +  CDS            NRAS: RASN_HUMAN - Also known as HRAS1. Experimental evidence at protein level: Swiss-Prot protein existence level 1. Ras proteins bind GDP/GTP and possess intrinsic GTPase activity. From Homo sapiens (Human).
   4589..4606    +  misc_feature   MCS (fragment): multiple cloning site
   4618..4702    +  CDS            large T antigen (fragment): large T antigen from SV40 (simian virus 40)
   4725..4846    +  polyA_signal   SV40 poly(A) signal: SV40 polyadenylation signal
   4880..21      -  rep_origin     f1 ori (across the origin) (sequence partly withheld): f1 bacteriophage origin of replication; arrow indicates direction of (+) strand synthesis
>Addgene plasmid #236450 | pEGFPc3 N-RAS | addgene full sequence | sequence record 473602 | Addgene NGS Result
ATGCGCCGCTACAGGGCGCGTCAGGTGGCACTTTTCGGGGAAATGTGCGCGGAACCCCTATTTGTTTATT
TTTCTAAATACATTCAAATATGTATCCGCTCATGAGACAATAACCCTGATAAATGCTTCAATAATATTGA
AAAAGGAAGAGTCCTGAGGCGGAAAGAACCAGCTGTGGAATGTGTGTCAGTTAGGGTGTGGAAAGTCCCC
AGGCTCCCCAGCAGGCAGAAGTATGCAAAGCATGCATCTCAATTAGTCAGCAACCAGGTGTGGAAAGTCC
CCAGGCTCCCCAGCAGGCAGAAGTATGCAAAGCATGCATCTCAATTAGTCAGCAACCATAGTCCCGCCCC
TAACTCCGCCCATCCCGCCCCTAACTCCGCCCAGTTCCGCCCATTCTCCGCCCCATGGCTGACTAATTTT
TTTTATTTATGCAGAGGCCGAGGCCGCCTCGGCCTCTGAGCTATTCCAGAAGTAGTGAGGAGGCTTTTTT
GGAGGCCTAGGCTTTTGCAAAGATCGATCAAGAGACAGGATGAGGATCGTTTCGCATGATTGAACAAGAT
GGATTGCACGCAGGTTCTCCGGCCGCTTGGGTGGAGAGGCTATTCGGCTATGACTGGGCACAACAGACAA
TCGGCTGCTCTGATGCCGCCGTGTTCCGGCTGTCAGCGCAGGGGCGCCCGGTTCTTTTTGTCAAGACCGA
CCTGTCCGGTGCCCTGAATGAACTGCAAGACGAGGCAGCGCGGCTATCGTGGCTGGCCACGACGGGCGTT
CCTTGCGCAGCTGTGCTCGACGTTGTCACTGAAGCGGGAAGGGACTGGCTGCTATTGGGCGAAGTGCCGG
GGCAGGATCTCCTGTCATCTCACCTTGCTCCTGCCGAGAAAGTATCCATCATGGCTGATGCAATGCGGCG
GCTGCATACGCTTGATCCGGCTACCTGCCCATTCGACCACCAAGCGAAACATCGCATCGAGCGAGCACGT
ACTCGGATGGAAGCCGGTCTTGTCGATCAGGATGATCTGGACGAAGAGCATCAGGGGCTCGCGCCAGCCG
AACTGTTCGCCAGGCTCAAGGCGAGCATGCCCGACGGCGAGGATCTCGTCGTGACCCATGGCGATGCCTG
CTTGCCGAATATCATGGTGGAAAATGGCCGCTTTTCTGGATTCATCGACTGTGGCCGGCTGGGTGTGGCG
GACCGCTATCAGGACATAGCGTTGGCTACCCGTGATATTGCTGAAGAGCTTGGCGGCGAATGGGCTGACC
GCTTCCTCGTGCTTTACGGTATCGCCGCTCCCGATTCGCAGCGCATCGCCTTCTATCGCCTTCTTGACGA
GTTCTTCTGAGCGGGACTCTGGGGTTCGAAATGACCGACCAAGCGACGCCCAACCTGCCATCACGAGATT
TCGATTCCACCGCCGCCTTCTATGAAAGGTTGGGCTTCGGAATCGTTTTCCGGGACGCCGGCTGGATGAT
CCTCCAGCGCGGGGATCTCATGCTGGAGTTCTTCGCCCACCCTAGGGGGAGGCTAACTGAAACACGGAAG
GAGACAATACCGGAAGGAACCCGCGCTATGACGGCAATAAAAAGACAGAATAAAACGCACGGTGTTGGGT
CGTTTGTTCATAAACGCGGGGTTCGGTCCCAGGGCTGGCACTCTGTCGATACCCCACCGAGACCCCATTG
GGGCCAATACGCCCGCGTTTCTTCCTTTTCCCCACCCCACCCCCCAAGTTCGGGTGAAGGCCCAGGGCTC
GCAGCCAACGTCGGGGCGGCAGGCCCTGCCATAGCCTCAGGTTACTCATATATACTTTAGATTGATTTAA
AACTTCATTTTTAATTTAAAAGGATCTAGGTGAAGATCCTTTTTGATAATCTCATGACCAAAATCCCTTA
ACGTGAGTTTTCGTTCCACTGAGCGTCAGACCCCGTAGAAAAGATCAAAGGATCTTCTTGAGATCCTTTT
TTTCTGCGCGTAATCTGCTGCTTGCAAACAAAAAAACCACCGCTACCAGCGGTGGTTTGTTTGCCGGATC
AAGAGCTACCAACTCTTTTTCCGAAGGTAACTGGCTTCAGCAGAGCGCAGATACCAAATACTGTTCTTCT
AGTGTAGCCGTAGTTAGGCCACCACTTCAAGAACTCTGTAGCACCGCCTACATACCTCGCTCTGCTAATC
CTGTTACCAGTGGCTGCTGCCAGTGGCGATAAGTCGTGTCTTACCGGGTTGGACTCAAGACGATAGTTAC
CGGATAAGGCGCAGCGGTCGGGCTGAACGGGGGGTTCGTGCACACAGCCCAGCTTGGAGCGAACGACCTA
CACCGAACTGAGATACCTACAGCGTGAGCTATGAGAAAGCGCCACGCTTCCCGAAGGGAGAAAGGCGGAC
AGGTATCCGGTAAGCGGCAGGGTCGGAACAGGAGAGCGCACGAGGGAGCTTCCAGGGGGAAACGCCTGGT
ATCTTTATAGTCCTGTCGGGTTTCGCCACCTCTGACTTGAGCGTCGATTTTTGTGATGCTCGTCAGGGGG
GCGGAGCCTATGGAAAAACGCCAGCAACGCGGCCTTTTTACGGTTCCTGGCCTTTTGCTGGCCTTTTGCT
CACATGTTCTTTCCTGCGTTATCCCCTGATTCTGTGGATAACCGTATTACCGCCATGCATTAGTTATTAA
TAGTAATCAATTACGGGGTCATTAGTTCATAGCCCATATATGGAGTTCCGCGTTACATAACTTACGGTAA
ATGGCCCGCCTGGCTGACCGCCCAACGACCCCCGCCCATTGACGTCAATAATGACGTATGTTCCCATAGT
AACGCCAATAGGGACTTTCCATTGACGTCAATGGGTGGAGTATTTACGGTAAACTGCCCACTTGGCAGTA
CATCAAGTGTATCATATGCCAAGTACGCCCCCTATTGACGTCAATGACGGTAAATGGCCCGCCTGGCATT
ATGCCCAGTACATGACCTTATGGGACTTTCCTACTTGGCAGTACATCTACGTATTAGTCATCGCTATTAC
CATGGTGATGCGGTTTTGGCAGTACATCAATGGGCGTGGATAGCGGTTTGACTCACGGGGATTTCCAAGT
CTCCACCCCATTGACGTCAATGGGAGTTTGTTTTGGCACCAAAATCAACGGGACTTTCCAAAATGTCGTA
ACAACTCCGCCCCATTGACGCAAATGGGCGGTAGGCGTGTACGGTGGGAGGTCTATATAAGCAGAGCTGG
TTTAGTGAACCGTCAGATCCGCTAGCGCTACCGGTCGCCACCATGGTGAGCAAGGGCGAGGAGCTGTTCA
CCGGGGTGGTGCCCATCCTGGTCGAGCTGGACGGCGACGTAAACGGCCACAAGTTCAGCGTGTCCGGCGA
GGGCGAGGGCGATGCCACCTACGGCAAGCTGACCCTGAAGTTCATCTGCACCACCGGCAAGCTGCCCGTG
CCCTGGCCCACCCTCGTGACCACCCTGACCTACGGCGTGCAGTGCTTCAGCCGCTACCCCGACCACATGA
AGCAGCACGACTTCTTCAAGTCCGCCATGCCCGAAGGCTACGTCCAGGAGCGCACCATCTTCTTCAAGGA
CGACGGCAACTACAAGACCCGCGCCGAGGTGAAGTTCGAGGGCGACACCCTGGTGAACCGCATCGAGCTG
AAGGGCATCGACTTCAAGGAGGACGGCAACATCCTGGGGCACAAGCTGGAGTACAACTACAACAGCCACA
ACGTCTATATCATGGCCGACAAGCAGAAGAACGGCATCAAGGTGAACTTCAAGATCCGCCACAACATCGA
GGACGGCAGCGTGCAGCTCGCCGACCACTACCAGCAGAACACCCCCATCGGCGACGGCCCCGTGCTGCTG
CCCGACAACCACTACCTGAGCACCCAGTCCGCCCTGAGCAAAGACCCCAACGAGAAGCGCGATCACATGG
TCCTGCTGGAGTTCGTGACCGCCGCCGGGATCACTCTCGGCATGGACGAGCTGTACAAGTACTCAGATCT
CGAGCTCAAGCTTCGAATTCTGATGACTGAGTATAAACTGGTGGTGGTTGGAGCAGGTGGTGTTGGGAAA
AGCGCACTGACAATCCAGCTAATCCAGAACCACTTTGTAGATGAATATGATCCCACCATAGAGGATTCTT
ACAGAAAACAAGTGGTTATAGATGGTGAAACCTGTTTGTTGGACATACTGGATACAGCTGGACAAGAAGA
GTACAGTGCCATGAGAGACCAATACATGAGGACAGGCGAAGGCTTCCTCTGTGTATTTGCCATCAATAAT
AGCAAGTCATTTGCGGATATTAACCTCTACAGGGAGCAGATTAAGCGAGTAAAAGACTCGGATGATGTAC
CTATGGTGCTAGTGGGAAACAAGTGTGATTTGCCAACAAGGACAGTTGATACAAAACAAGCCCACGAACT
GGCCAAGAGTTACGGGATTCCATTCATTGAAACCTCAGCCAAGACCAGACAGGGTGTTGAAGATGCTTTT
TACACACTGGTAAGAGAAATACGCCAGTACCGAATGAAAAAACTCAACAGCAGTGATGATGGGACTCAGG
GTTGTATGGGATTGCCATGTGTGGTGATGTAATCTAGAGGGCCCGGGATCCACCGGATCTAGATAACTGA
TCATAATCAGCCATACCACATTTGTAGAGGTTTTACTTGCTTTAAAAAACCTCCCACACCTCCCCCTGAA
CCTGAAACATAAAATGAATGCAATTGTTGTTGTTAACTTGTTTATTGCAGCTTATAATGGTTACAAATAA
AGCAATAGCATCACAAATTTCACAAATAAAGCATTTTTTTCACTGCATTCTAGTTGTGGTTTGTCCAAAC
TCATCAATGTATCTTAACGCGTAAATTGTAAGCGTTAATATTTTGTTAAAATTCGCGTTAAATTTTTGTT
AAATCAGCTCATTTTTTAACCAATAGGCCGAAATCGGCAAAATCCCTTATAAATCAAAAGAATAGACCGA
GATAGGGT
[37 nt withheld, positions 4979-5015]
AAAGAACGTGGACTCCAACGTCAAAGG
[49 nt withheld, positions 5043-5091]
T
[91 nt withheld, positions 5093-5183]
G
[103 nt withheld, positions 5185-5287]
